>Addgene plasmid #116709 | pHAGE-XPO1-R749Q | addgene full sequence | sequence record 250573 | Addgene NGS Result
TGGAAGGGCTAATTCACTCCCAAAGAAGACAAGATATCCTTGATCTGTGGATCTACCACACACAAGGCTA
CTTCCCTGATTAGCAGAACTACACACCAGGGCCAGGGGTCAGATATCCACTGACCTTTGGATGGTGCTAC
AAGCTAGTACCAGTTGAGCCAGATAAGGTAGAAGAGGCCAATAAAGGAGAGAACACCAGCTTGTTACACC
CTGTGAGCCTGCATGGGATGGATGACCCGGAGAGAGAAGTGTTAGAGTGGAGGTTTGACAGCCGCCTAGC
ATTTCATCACGTGGCCCGAGAGCTGCATCCGGAGTACTTCAAGAACTGCTGATATCGAGCTTGCTACAAG
GGACTTTCCGCTGGGGACTTTCCAGGGAGGCGTGGCCTGGGCGGGACTGGGGAGTGGCGAGCCCTCAGAT
CCTGCATATAAGCAGCTGCTTTTTGCCTGTACTGGGTCTCTCTGGTTAGACCAGATCTGAGCCTGGGAGC
TCTCTGGCTAACTAGGGAACCCACTGCTTAAGCCTCAATAAAGCTTGCCTTGAGTGCTTCAAGTAGTGTG
TGCCCGTCTGTTGTGTGACTCTGGTAACTAGAGATCCCTCAGACCCTTTTAGTCAGTGTGGAAAATCTCT
AGCAGTGGCGCCCGAACAGGGACTTGAAAGCGAAAGGGAAACCAGAGGAGCTCTCTCGACGCAGGACTCG
GCTTGCTGAAGCGCGCACGGCAAGAGGCGAGGGGCGGCGACTGGTGAGTACGCCAAAAATTTTGACTAGC
GGAGGCTAGAAGGAGAGAGATGGGTGCGAGAGCGTCAGTATTAAGCGGGGGAGAATTAGATCGCGATGGG
AAAAAATTCGGTTAAGGCCAGGGGGAAAGAAAAAATATAAATTAAAACATATAGTATGGGCAAGCAGGGA
GCTAGAACGATTCGCAGTTAATCCTGGCCTGTTAGAAACATCAGAAGGCTGTAGACAAATACTGGGACAG
CTACAACCATCCCTTCAGACAGGATCAGAAGAACTTAGATCATTATATAATACAGTAGCAACCCTCTATT
GTGTGCATCAAAGGATAGAGATAAAAGACACCAAGGAAGCTTTAGACAAGATAGAGGAAGAGCAAAACAA
AAGTAAGACCACCGCACAGCAAGCGGCCGGCCGCTGATCTTCAGACCTGGAGGAGGAGATATGAGGGACA
ATTGGAGAAGTGAATTATATAAATATAAAGTAGTAAAAATTGAACCATTAGGAGTAGCACCCACCAAGGC
AAAGAGAAGAGTGGTGCAGAGAGAAAAAAGAGCAGTGGGAATAGGAGCTTTGTTCCTTGGGTTCTTGGGA
GCAGCAGGAAGCACTATGGGCGCAGCGTCAATGACGCTGACGGTACAGGCCAGACAATTATTGTCTGGTA
TAGTGCAGCAGCAGAACAATTTGCTGAGGGCTATTGAGGCGCAACAGCATCTGTTGCAACTCACAGTCTG
GGGCATCAAGCAGCTCCAGGCAAGAATCCTGGCTGTGGAAAGATACCTAAAGGATCAACAGCTCCTGGGG
ATTTGGGGTTGCTCTGGAAAACTCATTTGCACCACTGCTGTGCCTTGGAATGCTAGTTGGAGTAATAAAT
CTCTGGAACAGATTTGGAATCACACGACCTGGATGGAGTGGGACAGAGAAATTAACAATTACACAAGCTT
AATACACTCCTTAATTGAAGAATCGCAAAACCAGCAAGAAAAGAATGAACAAGAATTATTGGAATTAGAT
AAATGGGCAAGTTTGTGGAATTGGTTTAACATAACAAATTGGCTGTGGTATATAAAATTATTCATAATGA
TAGTAGGAGGCTTGGTAGGTTTAAGAATAGTTTTTGCTGTACTTTCTATAGTGAATAGAGTTAGGCAGGG
ATATTCACCATTATCGTTTCAGACCCACCTCCCAACCCCGAGGGGACCCGACAGGCCCGAAGGAATAGAA
GAAGAAGGTGGAGAGAGAGACAGAGACAGATCCATTCGATTAGTGAACGGATCTCGACGGTATCGCCGAA
TTCACAAATGGCAGTATTCATCCACAATTTTAAAAGAAAAGGGGGGATTGGGGGGTACAGTGCAGGGGAA
AGAATAGTAGACATAATAGCAACAGACATACAAACTAAAGAATTACAAAAACAAATTACAAAAATTCAAA
ATTTTCGGGTTTATTACAGGGACAGCAGAGATCCAGTTTGGACTAGTCGTGAGGCTCCGGTGCCCGTCAG
TGGGCAGAGCGCACATCGCCCACAGTCCCCGAGAAGTTGGGGGGAGGGGTCGGCAATTGAACCGGTGCCT
AGAGAAGGTGGCGCGGGGTAAACTGGGAAAGTGATGTCGTGTACTGGCTCCGCCTTTTTCCCGAGGGTGG
GGGAGAACCGTATATAAGTGCAGTAGTCGCCGTGAACGTTCTTTTTCGCAACGGGTTTGCCGCCAGAACA
CAGGTAAGTGCCGTGTGTGGTTCCCGCGGGCCTGGCCTCTTTACGGGTTATGGCCCTTGCGTGCCTTGAA
TTACTTCCACCTGGCTGCAGTACGTGATTCTTGATCCCGAGCTTCGGGTTGGAAGTGGGTGGGAGAGTTC
GAGGCCTTGCGCTTAAGGAGCCCCTTCGCCTCGTGCTTGAGTTGAGGCCTGGCCTGGGCGCTGGGGCCGC
CGCGTGCGAATCTGGTGGCACCTTCGCGCCTGTCTCGCTGCTTTCGATAAGTCTCTAGCCATTTAAAATT
TTTGATGACCTGCTGCGACGCTTTTTTTCTGGCAAGATAGTCTTGTAAATGCGGGCCAAGATCTGCACAC
TGGTATTTCGGTTTTTGGGGCCGCGGGCGGCGACGGGGCCCGTGCGTCCCAGCGCACATGTTCGGCGAGG
CGGGGCCTGCGAGCGCGGCCACCGAGAATCGGACGGGGGTAGTCTCAAGCTGGCCGGCCTGCTCTGGTGC
CTGGCCTCGCGCCGCCGTGTATCGCCCCGCCCTGGGCGGCAAGGCTGGCCCGGTCGGCACCAGTTGCGTG
AGCGGAAAGATGGCCGCTTCCCGGCCCTGCTGCAGGGAGCTCAAAATGGAGGACGCGGCGCTCGGGAGAG
CGGGCGGGTGAGTCACCCACACAAAGGAAAAGGGCCTTTCCGTCCTCAGCCGTCGCTTCATGTGACTCCA
CGGAGTACCGGGCGCCGTCCAGGCACCTCGATTAGTTCTCGAGCTTTTGGAGTACGTCGTCTTTAGGTTG
GGGGGAGGGGTTTTATGCGATGGAGTTTCCCCACACTGAGTGGGTGGAGACTGAAGTTAGGCCAGCTTGG
CACTTGATGTAATTCTCCTTGGAATTTGCCCTTTTTGAGTTTGGATCTTGGTTCATTCTCAAGCCTCAGA
CAGTGGTTCAAAGTTTTTTTCTTCCATTTCAGGTGTCGTGAAGCGGCCCTGCAGATATCAACAAGTTTGT
ACAAAAAAGTTGGCATGCCAGCAATTATGACAATGTTAGCAGACCATGCAGCTCGTCAGCTGCTTGATTT
CAGCCAAAAACTGGATATCAACTTATTAGATAATGTGGTGAATTGCTTATACCATGGAGAAGGAGCCCAG
CAAAGAATGGCTCAAGAAGTACTGACACATTTAAAGGAGCATCCTGATGCTTGGACAAGAGTCGACACAA
TTTTGGAATTTTCTCAGAATATGAATACGAAATACTATGGACTACAAATTTTGGAAAATGTGATAAAAAC
AAGGTGGAAGATTCTTCCAAGGAACCAGTGCGAAGGAATAAAAAAATACGTTGTTGGCCTCATTATCAAG
ACGTCATCTGACCCAACTTGTGTAGAGAAAGAAAAGGTGTATATCGGAAAATTAAATATGATCCTTGTTC
AGATACTGAAACAAGAATGGCCCAAACATTGGCCAACTTTTATCAGTGATATTGTTGGAGCAAGTAGGAC
CAGCGAAAGTCTCTGTCAAAATAATATGGTGATTCTTAAACTCTTGAGTGAAGAAGTATTTGATTTCTCT
AGTGGACAGATAACCCAAGTCAAATCTAAGCATTTAAAAGACAGCATGTGCAATGAATTCTCACAGATAT
TTCAACTGTGTCAGTTTGTAATGGAAAATTCTCAAAATGCTCCACTTGTACATGCAACCTTGGAAACATT
GCTCAGATTTCTGAACTGGATTCCCCTGGGATATATTTTTGAGACCAAATTAATCAGCACATTGATTTAT
AAGTTCCTGAATGTTCCAATGTTTCGAAATGTCTCTCTGAAGTGCCTCACTGAGATTGCTGGTGTGAGTG
TAAGCCAATATGAAGAACAATTTGTAACACTATTTACTCTGACAATGATGCAACTAAAGCAGATGCTTCC
TTTAAATACCAATATTCGACTTGCGTACTCAAATGGAAAAGATGATGAACAGAACTTCATTCAAAATCTC
AGTTTGTTTCTCTGCACCTTTCTTAAGGAACATGATCAACTTATAGAAAAAAGATTAAATCTCAGGGAAA
CTCTTATGGAGGCCCTTCATTATATGTTGTTGGTATCTGAAGTAGAAGAAACTGAAATCTTTAAAATTTG
TCTTGAATACTGGAATCATTTGGCTGCTGAACTCTATAGAGAGAGTCCATTCTCTACATCTGCCTCTCCG
TTGCTTTCTGGAAGTCAACATTTTGATGTTCCTCCCAGGAGACAGCTATATTTGCCCATGTTATTCAAGG
TCCGTTTATTAATGGTTAGTCGAATGGCTAAACCAGAGGAAGTATTGGTTGTAGAGAATGATCAAGGAGA
AGTTGTGAGAGAATTCATGAAGGATACAGATTCCATAAATTTGTATAAGAATATGAGGGAAACATTGGTT
TATCTTACTCATCTGGATTATGTAGATACAGAAAGAATAATGACAGAGAAGCTTCACAATCAAGTGAATG
GTACAGAGTGGTCATGGAAAAATTTGAATACATTGTGTTGGGCAATAGGCTCCATTAGTGGAGCAATGCA
TGAAGAGGACGAAAAACGATTTCTTGTTACTGTTATAAAGGATCTATTAGGATTATGTGAACAGAAAAGA
GGCAAAGATAATAAAGCTATTATTGCATCAAATATCATGTACATAGTAGGTCAATACCCACGTTTTTTGA
GAGCTCACTGGAAATTTCTGAAGACTGTAGTTAACAAGCTGTTCGAATTCATGCATGAGACCCATGATGG
AGTCCAGGATATGGCTTGTGATACTTTCATTAAAATAGCCCAAAAATGCCGCAGGCATTTCGTTCAGGTT
CAGGTTGGAGAAGTGATGCCATTTATTGATGAAATTTTGAACAACATTAACACTATTATTTGTGATCTTC
AGCCTCAACAGGTTCATACGTTTTATGAAGCTGTGGGGTACATGATTGGTGCACAAACAGATCAAACAGT
ACAAGAACACTTGATAGAAAAGTACATGTTACTCCCTAATCAAGTGTGGGATAGTATAATCCAGCAGGCA
ACCAAAAATGTGGATATACTGAAAGATCCTGAAACAGTCAAGCAGCTTGGTAGCATTTTGAAAACAAATG
TGAGAGCCTGCAAAGCTGTTGGACACCCCTTTGTAATTCAGCTTGGAAGAATTTATTTAGATATGCTTAA
TGTATACAAGTGCCTCAGTGAAAATATTTCTGCAGCTATCCAAGCTAATGGTGAAATGGTTACAAAGCAA
CCATTGATTAGAAGTATGCAAACTGTAAAAAGGGAAACTTTAAAGTTAATATCTGGTTGGGTGAGCCGAT
CCAATGATCCACAGATGGTCGCTGAAAATTTTGTTCCCCCTCTGTTGGATGCAGTTCTCATTGATTATCA
GAGAAATGTCCCAGCTGCTAGAGAACCAGAAGTGCTTAGTACTATGGCCATAATTGTCAACAAGTTAGGG
GGACATATAACAGCTGAAATACCTCAAATATTTGATGCTGTTTTTGAATGCACATTGAATATGATAAATA
AGGACTTTGAAGAATATCCTGAACATAGAACGAACTTTTTCTTACTACTTCAGGCTGTCAATTCTCATTG
TTTCCCAGCATTCCTTGCTATTCCACCTACACAGTTTAAACTTGTTTTGGATTCCATCATTTGGGCTTTC
AAACATACTATGAGGAATGTCGCAGATACGGGCTTACAGATACTTTTTACACTCTTACAAAATGTTGCAC
AAGAAGAAGCTGCAGCTCAGAGTTTTTATCAAACTTATTTTTGTGATATTCTCCAGCATATCTTTTCTGT
TGTGACAGACACTTCACATACTGCTGGTTTAACAATGCATGCATCAATTCTTGCATATATGTTTAATTTG
GTTGAAGAAGGAAAAATAAGTACATCATTAAATCCTGGAAATCCAGTTAACAACCAAATCTTTCTTCAGG
AATATGTGGCTAATCTCCTTAAGTCGGCCTTCCCTCACCTACAAGATGCTCAAGTAAAGCTCTTTGTGAC
AGGGCTTTTCAGCTTAAATCAAGATATTCCTGCTTTCAAGGAACATTTAAGAGATTTCCTAGTTCAAATA
AAGGAATTTGCAGGTGAAGACACTTCTGATTTGTTTTTGGAAGAGAGAGAAATAGCCCTACGGCAGGCTG
ATGAAGAGAAACATAAACGTCAAATGTCTGTCCCTGGCATCTTTAATCCACATGAGATTCCAGAAGAAAT
GTGTGATTACCCAACATTCTTGTACAAAGTGGTGATATCCAATTAACCCTCACTAAAGGTATTAGAGTTT
GAGAATAAGTAGTCCCTATAGTGAGTCGTATTACCACCCAACTTTTCTATACAAAGTGGTTGATATCCAG
CACAGTGGCGGCCGCTCGAGTCTAGAGGGCCCGCGGTTCGAAGGTAAGCCTATCCCTAACCCTCTCCTCG
GTCTCGATTCTACGCGTACCGGTTAGTAATGAGATCCCTCCCCCCCCCNTAACGTTACTGGCCGAAGCCG
CTTGGAATAAGGCCGGTGTGCGTTTGTCTATATGTTATTTTCCACCATATTGCCGTCTTTTGGCAATGTG
AGGGCCCGGAAACCTGGCCCTGTCTTCTTGACGAGCATTCCTAGGGGTCTTTCCCCTCTCGCCAAAGGAA
TGCAAGGTCTGTTGAATGTCGTGAAGGAAGCAGTTCCTCTGGAAGCTTCTTGAAGACAAACAACGTCTGT
AGCGACCCTTTGCAGGCAGCGGAACCCCCCACCTGGCGACAGGTGCCTCTGCGGCCAAAAGCCACGTGTA
TAAGATACACCTGCAAAGGCGGCACAACCCCAGTGCCACGTTGTGAGTTGGATAGTTGTGGAAAGAGTCA
AATGGCTCTCCTCAAGCGTATTCAACAAGGGGCTGAAGGATGCCCAGAAGGTACCCCATTGTATGGGATC
TGATCTGGGGCCTCGGTGCACATGCTTTACATGTGTTTAGTCGAGGTTAAAAAAACGTCTAGGCCCCCCG
AACCACGGGGACGTGGTTTTCCTTTGAAAAACACGATGATAATATGGCCACACATATGACCGAGTACAAG
CCCACGGTGCGCCTCGCCACCCGCGACGACGTCCCCAGGGCCGTACGCACCCTCGCCGCCGCGTTCGCCG
ACTACCCCGCCACGCGCCACACCGTCGATCCGGACCGCCACATCGAGCGGGTCACCGAGCTGCAAGAACT
CTTCCTCACGCGCGTCGGGCTCGACATCGGCAAGGTGTGGGTCGCGGACGACGGCGCCGCGGTGGCGGTC
TGGACCACGCCGGAGAGCGTCGAAGCGGGGGCGGTGTTCGCCGAGATCGGCCCGCGCATGGCCGAGTTGA
GCGGTTCCCGGCTGGCCGCGCAGCAACAGATGGAAGGCCTCCTGGCGCCGCACCGGCCCAAGGAGCCCGC
GTGGTTCCTGGCCACCGTCGGCGTCTCGCCCGACCACCAGGGCAAGGGTCTGGGCAGCGCCGTCGTGCTC
CCCGGAGTGGAGGCGGCCGAGCGCGCCGGGGTGCCCGCCTTCCTGGAGACCTCCGCGCCCCGCAACCTCC
CCTTCTACGAGCGGCTCGGCTTCACCGTCACCGCCGACGTCGAGGTGCCCGAAGGACCGCGCACCTGGTG
CATGACCCGCAAGCCCGGTGCCTAAATCGATAGATCCTAATCAACCTCTGGATTACAAAATTTGTGAAAG
ATTGACTGGTATTCTTAACTATGTTGCTCCTTTTACGCTATGTGGATACGCTGCTTTAATGCCTTTGTAT
CATGCTATTGCTTCCCGTATGGCTTTCATTTTCTCCTCCTTGTATAAATCCTGGTTGCTGTCTCTTTATG
AGGAGTTGTGGCCCGTTGTCAGGCAACGTGGCGTGGTGTGCACTGTGTTTGCTGACGCAACCCCCACTGG
TTGGGGCATTGCCACCACCTGTCAGCTCCTTTCCGGGACTTTCGCTTTCCCCCTCCCTATTGCCACGGCG
GAACTCATCGCCGCCTGCCTTGCCCGCTGCTGGACAGGGGCTCGGCTGTTGGGCACTGACAATTCCGTGG
TGTTGTCGGGGAAATCATCGTCCTTTCCTTGGCTGCTCGCCTGTGTTGCCACCTGGATTCTGCGCGGGAC
GTCCTTCTGCTACGTCCCTTCGGCCCTCAATCCAGCGGACCTTCCTTCCCGCGGCCTGCTGCCGGCTCTG
CGGCCTCTTCCGCGTCTTCGCCTTCGCCCTCAGACGAGTCGGATCTCCCTTTGGGCCGCCTCCCCGCCTG
AGATCCTTTAAGACCAATGACTTACAAGGCAGCTGTAGATCTTAGCCACTTTTTAAAAGAAAAGGGGGGA
CTGGAAGGGCTAATTCACTCCCAACGAAGACAAGATCTGCTTTTTGCTTGTACTGGGTCTCTCTGGTTAG
ACCAGATCTGAGCCTGGGAGCTCTCTGGCTAACTAGGGAACCCACTGCTTAAGCCTCAATAAAGCTTGCC
TTGAGTGCTTCAAGTAGTGTGTGCCCGTCTGTTGTGTGACTCTGGTAACTAGAGATCCCTCAGACCCTTT
TAGTCAGTGTGGAAAATCTCTAGCAGTAGTAGTTCATGTCATCTTATTATTCAGTATTTATAACTTGCAA
AGAAATGAATATCAGAGAGTGAGAGGCCCGGGTTAATTAAGGAAAGGGCTAGATCATTCTTGAAGACGAA
AGGGCCTCGTGATACGCCTATTTTTATAGGTTAATGTCATGATAATAATGGTTTCTTAGACGTCAGGTGG
CACTTTTCGGGGAAATGTGCGCGGAACCCCTATTTGTTTATTTTTCTAAATACATTCAAATATGTATCCG
CTCATGAGACAATAACCCTGATAAATGCTTCAATAATATTGAAAAAGGAAGAGTATGAGTATTCAACATT
TCCGTGTCGCCCTTATTCCCTTTTTTGCGGCATTTTGCCTTCCTGTTTTTGCTCACCCAGAAACGCTGGT
GAAAGTAAAAGATGCTGAAGATCAGTTGGGTGCACGAGTGGGTTACATCGAACTGGATCTCAACAGCGGT
AAGATCCTTGAGAGTTTTCGCCCCGAAGAACGTTTTCCAATGATGAGCACTTTTAAAGTTCTGCTATGTG
GCGCGGTATTATCCCGTGTTGACGCCGGGCAAGAGCAACTCGGTCGCCGCATACACTATTCTCAGAATGA
CTTGGTTGAGTACTCACCAGTCACAGAAAAGCATCTTACGGATGGCATGACAGTAAGAGAATTATGCAGT
GCTGCCATAACCATGAGTGATAACACTGCGGCCAACTTACTTCTGACAACGATCGGAGGACCGAAGGAGC
TAACCGCTTTTTTGCACAACATGGGGGATCATGTAACTCGCCTTGATCGTTGGGAACCGGAGCTGAATGA
AGCCATACCAAACGACGAGCGTGACACCACGATGCCTGTAGCAATGGCAACAACGTTGCGCAAACTATTA
ACTGGCGAACTACTTACTCTAGCTTCCCGGCAACAATTAATAGACTGGATGGAGGCGGATAAAGTTGCAG
GACCACTTCTGCGCTCGGCCCTTCCGGCTGGCTGGTTTATTGCTGATAAATCTGGAGCCGGTGAGCGTGG
GTCTCGCGGTATCATTGCAGCACTGGGGCCAGATGGTAAGCCCTCCCGTATCGTAGTTATCTACACGACG
GGGAGTCAGGCAACTATGGATGAACGAAATAGACAGATCGCTGAGATAGGTGCCTCACTGATTAAGCATT
GGTAACTGTCAGACCAAGTTTACTCATATATACTTTAGATTGATTTAAAACTTCATTTTTAATTTAAAAG
GATCTAGGTGAAGATCCTTTTTGATAATCTCATGACCAAAATCCCTTAACGTGAGTTTTCGTTCCACTGA
GCGTCAGACCCCGTAGAAAAGATCAAAGGATCTTCTTGAGATCCTTTTTTTCTGCGCGTAATCTGCTGCT
TGCAAACAAAAAAACCACCGCTACCAGCGGTGGTTTGTTTGCCGGATCAAGAGCTACCAACTCTTTTTCC
GAAGGTAACTGGCTTCAGCAGAGCGCAGATACCAAATACTGTTCTTCTAGTGTAGCCGTAGTTAGGCCAC
CACTTCAAGAACTCTGTAGCACCGCCTACATACCTCGCTCTGCTAATCCTGTTACCAGTGGCTGCTGCCA
GTGGCGATAAGTCGTGTCTTACCGGGTTGGACTCAAGACGATAGTTACCGGATAAGGCGCAGCGGTCGGG
CTGAACGGGGGGTTCGTGCACACAGCCCAGCTTGGAGCGAACGACCTACACCGAACTGAGATACCTACAG
CGTGAGCTATGAGAAAGCGCCACGCTTCCCGAAGGGAGAAAGGCGGACAGGTATCCGGTAAGCGGCAGGG
TCGGAACAGGAGAGCGCACGAGGGAGCTTCCAGGGGGAAACGCCTGGTATCTTTATAGTCCTGTCGGGTT
TCGCCACCTCTGACTTGAGCGTCGATTTTTGTGATGCTCGTCAGGGGGGCGGAGCCTATGGAAAAACGCC
AGCAACGCGGCCTTTTTACGGTTCCTGGCCTTTTGCTGGCCTTTTGCTCACATGTTCTTTCCTGCGTTAT
CCCCTGATTCTGTGGATAACCGTATTACCGCCTTTGAGTGAGCTGATACCGCTCGCCGCAGCCGAACGAC
CGAGCGCAGCGAGTCAGTGAGCGAGGAAGCGGAAGAGCGCCCAATACGCAAACCGCCTCTCCCCGCGCGT
TGGCCGATTCATTAATGCAGCAAGCTCATGGCTGACTAATTTTTTTTATTTATGCAGAGGCCGAGGCCGC
CTCGGCCTCTGAGCTATTCCAGAAGTAGTGAGGAGGCTTTTTTGGAGGCCTAGGCTTTTGCAAAAAGCTC
CCCGTGGCACGACAGGTTTCCCGACTGGAAAGCGGGCAGTGAGCGCAACGCAATTAATGTGAGTTAGCTC
ACTCATTAGGCACCCCAGGCTTTACACTTTATGCTTCCGGCTCGTATGTTGTGTGGAATTGTGAGCGGAT
AACAATTTCACACAGGAAACAGCTATGACATGATTACGAATTTCACAAATAAAGCATTTTTTTCACTGCA
TTCTAGTTGTGGTTTGTCCAAACTCATCAATGTATCTTATCATGTCTGGATCAACTGGATAACTCAAGCT
AACCAAAATCATCCCAAACTTCCCACCCCATACCCTATTACCACTGCCAATTACCTGTGGTTTCATTTAC
TCTAAACCTGTGATTCCTCTGAATTATTTTCATTTTAAAGAAATTGTATTTGTTAAATATGTACTACAAA
CTTAGTAGT
Features (pLannotate 1.2.2; 29 found; start..end, strand, type, name):
    377..634     +  LTR            5' LTR (truncated): truncated 5' long terminal repeat (LTR) from HIV-1
    681..806     +  misc_feature   HIV-1 Ψ: packaging signal of human immunodeficiency virus type 1
    790..1128    +  CDS            HIV-1 gag (fragment): gag protein from human immunodeficiency virus 1; gag
   1303..1536    +  misc_feature   RRE: The Rev response element (RRE) of HIV-1 allows for Rev-dependent mRNA export from the nucleus to the cytoplasm.
   1913..2013    +  CDS            Rev (fragment): human immunodeficiency virus 1 (HIV-1) Rev protein; rev; enhances nuclear export of unspliced and incompletely spliced viral mRNAs
   2058..2175    +  misc_feature   cPPT/CTS: central polypurine tract and central termination sequence of HIV-1
   2223..3401    +  promoter       EF-1α promoter: strong constitutive promoter for human elongation factor EF-1α
   3422..3439    +  protein_bind   attB1 (fragment): mutant version of attB; core recombination site for the Gateway® BP reaction BP Clonase™
   3445..6657    +  CDS            XPO1: XPO1_HUMAN - Also known as CRM1. Experimental evidence at protein level: Swiss-Prot protein existence level 1. (Microbial infection) Mediates the export of unspliced or incompletely spliced RNAs out of the nucleus from different viruses including HIV-1, HTLV-1 and influenza A. Interacts with, and mediates the nuclear export of HIV-1 Rev and HTLV-1 Rex proteins. Involved in HTLV-1 Rex multimerization. From Homo sapiens (Human).
   6691..6709    +  promoter       T3 promoter: promoter for bacteriophage T3 RNA polymerase
   6735..6753    -  promoter       T7 promoter: promoter for bacteriophage T7 RNA polymerase
   6759..6777    -  protein_bind   attB4 (fragment): mutant version of attB; core recombination site for the Gateway® BP reaction BP Clonase™
   6833..6874    +  CDS            V5 tag: epitope tag from simian virus 5
   7000..7462    +  misc_feature   IRES: internal ribosome entry site (IRES) of the encephalomyocarditis virus (EMCV)
   7476..8073    +  CDS            PuroR (fragment): puromycin N-acetyltransferase; pac from Streptomyces; confers resistance to puromycin
   8089..8677    +  misc_feature   WPRE: woodchuck hepatitis virus posttranscriptional regulatory element
   8685..8750    +  CDS            nef (fragment): NEF_HV1Z2 - Experimental evidence at protein level: Swiss-Prot protein existence level 1. Extracellular Nef protein targets CD4(+) T-lymphocytes for apoptosis by interacting with CXCR4 surface receptors. From Human immunodeficiency virus type 1 group M subtype D (isolate Z2/CDC-Z34) (HIV-1).
   8752..8985    +  LTR            3' LTR (ΔU3): self-inactivating 3' long terminal repeat (LTR) from HIV-1
   9190..9294    +  promoter       AmpR promoter: bla
   9295..10155   +  CDS            AmpR: β-lactamase; bla; confers resistance to ampicillin, carbenicillin, and related antibiotics
  10326..10914   +  rep_origin     ori: high-copy-number ColE1/pMB1/pBR322/pUC origin of replication
  11097..11151   +  CDS            lacI (fragment): lac repressor; lacI; The lac repressor binds to the lac operator to inhibit transcription in E. coli. This inhibition can be relieved by adding lactose or isopropyl-β-D-thiogalactopyranoside (IPTG).
  11157..11250   +  rep_origin     SV40 ori (fragment): SV40 origin of replication
  11275..11312   +  CDS            lacI (fragment): lac repressor; lacI; The lac repressor binds to the lac operator to inhibit transcription in E. coli. This inhibition can be relieved by adding lactose or isopropyl-β-D-thiogalactopyranoside (IPTG).
  11325..11346   +  protein_bind   CAP binding site: CAP binding activates transcription in the presence of cAMP. E. coli catabolite activator protein
  11361..11391   +  promoter       lac promoter: promoter for the E. coli lac operon
  11395..11417   +  protein_bind   lac operator (fragment): The lac repressor binds to the lac operator to inhibit transcription in E. coli. This inhibition can be relieved by adding lactose or isopropyl-β-D-thiogalactopyranoside (IPTG). lac repressor encoded by lacI
  11449..11532   +  polyA_signal   SV40 poly(A) signal (fragment): SV40 polyadenylation signal
  11699..329     +  CDS            nef (fragment) (across the origin): NEF_HV1BR - Experimental evidence at protein level: Swiss-Prot protein existence level 1. Extracellular Nef protein targets CD4(+) T-lymphocytes for apoptosis by interacting with CXCR4 surface receptors (PubMed:14990729). From Human immunodeficiency virus type 1 group M subtype B (isolate BRU/LAI) (HIV-1).
