[The description below was written by a language model from this plasmid's Addgene catalogue record and pLannotate feature annotations shown in this document.]
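Description:
pHAGE-XPO1-R749Q is an HIV-1-based lentiviral expression plasmid built on the pHAGE backbone and carrying the human XPO1 gene (also known as CRM1, the nuclear export receptor exportin-1) with an R749Q substitution. In bacteria it is maintained through a high-copy ColE1/pUC-type origin and selected with ampicillin via the β-lactamase gene. The record lists a recombination-deficient strain (Stbl3) for propagation, as is usual for LTR-containing plasmids.

The transfer cassette is flanked by a truncated 5' LTR and a self-inactivating ΔU3 3' LTR. It also contains the Ψ packaging signal with a short gag fragment, the Rev response element for Rev-dependent export of the genomic RNA, and the cPPT/CTS element, which aids nuclear import of the viral DNA. Within this frame, the constitutive human EF-1α promoter drives the XPO1 open reading frame. The insert was introduced by Gateway recombination, which accounts for the attB site fragments annotated on either side of it. Short T3 and T7 promoter sequences and a V5 epitope tag lie downstream of the coding sequence, but the record does not show whether the V5 tag is translated in frame with XPO1. An EMCV IRES then directs translation of puromycin N-acetyltransferase from the same transcript, so transduced mammalian cells can be selected with puromycin. A WPRE before the 3' LTR enhances transcript expression.

The stated purpose is lentiviral expression of the XPO1 R749Q variant. The associated publication title indicates it belongs to a collection used for systematic functional annotation of somatic mutations in cancer, presumably by stably expressing individual mutant alleles in cell models.
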