Addgene plasmid #116709: pHAGE-XPO1-R749Q
Purpose: Lentiviral expression of XPO1 R749Q
Depositing lab: Gordon Mills & Kenneth Scott. Depositing organization: Baylor College of Medicine. Publication: Systematic Functional Annotation of Somatic Mutations in Cancer. Ng PK, Li J, Jeong KJ, Shao S, Chen H, Tsang YH, Sengupta S, Wang Z, Bhavana VH, Tran R, Soewito S, Minussi DC, Moreno D, Kong K, Dogruluk T, Lu H, Gao J, Tokheim C, Zhou DC, Johnson AM, Zeng J, Ip CKM, Ju Z, Wester M, Yu S, Li Y, Vellano CP, Schultz N, Karchin R, Ding L, Lu Y, Cheung LWT, Chen K, Shaw KR, Meric-Bernstam F, Scott KL, Yi S, Sahni N, Liang H, Mills GB. Cancer Cell. 2018 Mar 12;33(3):450-462.e10. doi: 10.1016/j.ccell.2018.01.021. PubMed 29533785.
Backbone
  Vector backbone: pHAGE
  Vector type: Lentiviral
Growth in bacteria
  Bacterial resistance: Ampicillin, 100 μg/mL
  Growth temperature: 37°C
  Growth strain: Stbl3
  Copy number: High Copy
Gene/Insert
  Gene/Insert name: XPO1
  Species: H. sapiens (human)
  Mutation: R749Q
  Entrez Gene: XPO1 (a.k.a. CRM-1, CRM1, emb, exp1)
  Cloning method: Gateway Cloning
Terms and licenses: Academic/Nonprofit Terms; Industry Terms: Not Available to Industry
How to cite: pHAGE-XPO1-R749Q was a gift from Gordon Mills & Kenneth Scott (Addgene plasmid # 116709 ; http://n2t.net/addgene:116709 ; RRID:Addgene_116709)
