>Addgene plasmid #116709 | pHAGE-XPO1-R749Q | depositor partial sequence | sequence record 219584 | insert
ATGCCAGCAATTATGACAATGTTAGCAGACCATGCAGCTCGTCAGCTGCTTGATTTCAGCCAAAAACTGG
ATATCAACTTATTAGATAATGTGGTGAATTGCTTATACCATGGAGAAGGAGCCCAGCAAAGAATGGCTCA
AGAAGTACTGACACATTTAAAGGAGCATCCTGATGCTTGGACAAGAGTCGACACAATTTTGGAATTTTCT
CAGAATATGAATACGAAATACTATGGACTACAAATTTTGGAAAATGTGATAAAAACAAGGTGGAAGATTC
TTCCAAGGAACCAGTGCGAAGGAATAAAAAAATACGTTGTTGGCCTCATTATCAAGACGTCATCTGACCC
AACTTGTGTAGAGAAAGAAAAGGTGTATATCGGAAAATTAAATATGATCCTTGTTCAGATACTGAAACAA
GAATGGCCCAAACATTGGCCAACTTTTATCAGTGATATTGTTGGAGCAAGTAGGACCAGCGAAAGTCTCT
GTCAAAATAATATGGTGATTCTTAAACTCTTGAGTGAAGAAGTATTTGATTTCTCTAGTGGACAGATAAC
CCAAGTCAAATCTAAGCATTTAAAAGACAGCATGTGCAATGAATTCTCACAGATATTTCAACTGTGTCAG
TTTGTAATGGAAAATTCTCAAAATGCTCCACTTGTACATGCAACCTTGGAAACATTGCTCAGATTTCTGA
ACTGGATTCCCCTGGGATATATTTTTGAGACCAAATTAATCAGCACATTGATTTATAAGTTCCTGAATGT
TCCAATGTTTCGAAATGTCTCTCTGAAGTGCCTCACTGAGATTGCTGGTGTGAGTGTAAGCCAATATGAA
GAACAATTTGTAACACTATTTACTCTGACAATGATGCAACTAAAGCAGATGCTTCCTTTAAATACCAATA
TTCGACTTGCGTACTCAAATGGAAAAGATGATGAACAGAACTTCATTCAAAATCTCAGTTTGTTTCTCTG
CACCTTTCTTAAGGAACATGATCAACTTATAGAAAAAAGATTAAATCTCAGGGAAACTCTTATGGAGGCC
CTTCATTATATGTTGTTGGTATCTGAAGTAGAAGAAACTGAAATCTTTAAAATTTGTCTTGAATACTGGA
ATCATTTGGCTGCTGAACTCTATAGAGAGAGTCCATTCTCTACATCTGCCTCTCCGTTGCTTTCTGGAAG
TCAACATTTTGATGTTCCTCCCAGGAGACAGCTATATTTGCCCATGTTATTCAAGGTCCGTTTATTAATG
GTTAGTCGAATGGCTAAACCAGAGGAAGTATTGGTTGTAGAGAATGATCAAGGAGAAGTTGTGAGAGAAT
TCATGAAGGATACAGATTCCATAAATTTGTATAAGAATATGAGGGAAACATTGGTTTATCTTACTCATCT
GGATTATGTAGATACAGAAAGAATAATGACAGAGAAGCTTCACAATCAAGTGAATGGTACAGAGTGGTCA
TGGAAAAATTTGAATACATTGTGTTGGGCAATAGGCTCCATTAGTGGAGCAATGCATGAAGAGGACGAAA
AACGATTTCTTGTTACTGTTATAAAGGATCTATTAGGATTATGTGAACAGAAAAGAGGCAAAGATAATAA
AGCTATTATTGCATCAAATATCATGTACATAGTAGGTCAATACCCACGTTTTTTGAGAGCTCACTGGAAA
TTTCTGAAGACTGTAGTTAACAAGCTGTTCGAATTCATGCATGAGACCCATGATGGAGTCCAGGATATGG
CTTGTGATACTTTCATTAAAATAGCCCAAAAATGCCGCAGGCATTTCGTTCAGGTTCAGGTTGGAGAAGT
GATGCCATTTATTGATGAAATTTTGAACAACATTAACACTATTATTTGTGATCTTCAGCCTCAACAGGTT
CATACGTTTTATGAAGCTGTGGGGTACATGATTGGTGCACAAACAGATCAAACAGTACAAGAACACTTGA
TAGAAAAGTACATGTTACTCCCTAATCAAGTGTGGGATAGTATAATCCAGCAGGCAACCAAAAATGTGGA
TATACTGAAAGATCCTGAAACAGTCAAGCAGCTTGGTAGCATTTTGAAAACAAATGTGAGAGCCTGCAAA
GCTGTTGGACACCCCTTTGTAATTCAGCTTGGAAGAATTTATTTAGATATGCTTAATGTATACAAGTGCC
TCAGTGAAAATATTTCTGCAGCTATCCAAGCTAATGGTGAAATGGTTACAAAGCAACCATTGATTAGAAG
TATGCAAACTGTAAAAAGGGAAACTTTAAAGTTAATATCTGGTTGGGTGAGCCGATCCAATGATCCACAG
ATGGTCGCTGAAAATTTTGTTCCCCCTCTGTTGGATGCAGTTCTCATTGATTATCAGAGAAATGTCCCAG
CTGCTAGAGAACCAGAAGTGCTTAGTACTATGGCCATAATTGTCAACAAGTTAGGGGGACATATAACAGC
TGAAATACCTCAAATATTTGATGCTGTTTTTGAATGCACATTGAATATGATAAATAAGGACTTTGAAGAA
TATCCTGAACATAGAACGAACTTTTTCTTACTACTTCAGGCTGTCAATTCTCATTGTTTCCCAGCATTCC
TTGCTATTCCACCTACACAGTTTAAACTTGTTTTGGATTCCATCATTTGGGCTTTCAAACATACTATGAG
GAATGTCGCAGATACGGGCTTACAGATACTTTTTACACTCTTACAAAATGTTGCACAAGAAGAAGCTGCA
GCTCAGAGTTTTTATCAAACTTATTTTTGTGATATTCTCCAGCATATCTTTTCTGTTGTGACAGACACTT
CACATACTGCTGGTTTAACAATGCATGCATCAATTCTTGCATATATGTTTAATTTGGTTGAAGAAGGAAA
AATAAGTACATCATTAAATCCTGGAAATCCAGTTAACAACCAAATCTTTCTTCAGGAATATGTGGCTAAT
CTCCTTAAGTCGGCCTTCCCTCACCTACAAGATGCTCAAGTAAAGCTCTTTGTGACAGGGCTTTTCAGCT
TAAATCAAGATATTCCTGCTTTCAAGGAACATTTAAGAGATTTCCTAGTTCAAATAAAGGAATTTGCAGG
TGAAGACACTTCTGATTTGTTTTTGGAAGAGAGAGAAATAGCCCTACGGCAGGCTGATGAAGAGAAACAT
AAACGTCAAATGTCTGTCCCTGGCATCTTTAATCCACATGAGATTCCAGAAGAAATGTGTGATTAA
